>Addgene plasmid #19721 | pBabe puro RalB Q72L | addgene partial sequence | sequence record 25390 | 19721 with pBABE-5
TGGCTGCCAACAAGAGTAAGGGCCAGAGCTCCTTGGCCCTCCACAAGGTGATCATGGTTGGCAGCGGAGG
CGTTGGCAAGTCAGCCCTGACGCTTCAGTTCATGTATGACGAGTTTGTAGAAGACTATGAACCTACCAAA
GCTGACAGTTATAGAAAGAAAGTGGTTCTTGATGGGGAAGAAGTTCAGATAGATATTCTGGACACCGCTG
GGCTAGAGGACTACGCAGCCATTCGAGATAACTACTTTCGGAGTGGGGAAGGGTTTCTTCTTGTGTTCTC
AATCACAGAACATGAATCCTTTACAGCAACTGCCGAATTCAGGGAACAGATTCTCCGTGTGAAGGCTGAA
GAAGATAAAATTCCACTGCTCGTCGTGGGAAACAAGTCTGACCTAGAGGAGCGGAGGCAGGTGCCTGTGG
AGGAGGCCAGGAGTAAAGCCGAAGAGTGGGGCGTGCAGTACGTGGAGACGTCAGCGAAGACCCGGGCCAA
CGTGGACAAGGTGTTCTTTGACCTAATGAGAGAAATCAGAACAAAGAAGATGTCAGAAAACAAAGACAAG
AATGGCAAGAAAAGCAGCAAGAACAAGAAAAGTTTTAAAGAAAGATGTTGCTTACTATGACTCGACCCTG
TGGAATGTGTGTCAGTTAGGGTGTGGAAAGTCCCCAGGCTCCCCAGCAGGCAGAAGTATGCAAAGCATGC
ATCTCAATTAGTCAGCAACCAGGTGTGGAAAGTCCCCAGGCTCCCCAGCAGGCAGAAGTATGCAAAGCAT
GCATCTCAATTA
