[The description below was written by a language model from this plasmid's Addgene catalogue record.]
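Description:
pBabe puro RalB Q72L is a retroviral mammalian expression plasmid built on the pBabe puro backbone (about 5.2 kb without insert). It is propagated in E. coli under ampicillin selection; the record lists the copy number as unknown. No feature table accompanies the entry, so individual elements are not itemised. In general, pBabe-type vectors are Moloney murine leukemia virus-derived constructs in which long terminal repeats and a packaging signal flank the cargo. This allows the transcript to be packaged into replication-defective particles when viral proteins are supplied in trans by a packaging cell line. In the standard pBabe puro design the 5′ LTR drives the inserted gene, and a separate internal promoter drives a puromycin resistance gene for selecting stably transduced mammalian cells. The backbone name is consistent with that arrangement, although the record does not state the promoters explicitly.

The payload is a roughly 635 bp human RALB coding insert (v-ral simian leukemia viral oncogene homolog B), cloned between BamHI at the 5′ end and XhoI at the 3′ end. It carries the Q72L substitution, which the record describes as GTPase-deficient and constitutively active. The mutant small GTPase is therefore expected to stay in its GTP-bound, signalling-competent state. No epitope tag or reporter is recorded. The construct suits stable expression of activated RalB by retroviral transduction. The associated publication compared the roles of RalA and RalB in the malignant growth of human pancreatic carcinoma cells, which points to its use in dissecting Ral GTPase signalling in tumour cell biology.
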