Addgene plasmid #19721: pBabe puro RalB Q72L
Depositing lab: Channing Der. Depositing organization: University of North Carolina at Chapel Hill. Publication: Divergent roles for RalA and RalB in malignant growth of human pancreatic carcinoma cells. Lim KH, O'Hayer K, Adam SJ, Kendall SD, Campbell PM, Der CJ, Counter CM. Curr Biol. 2006 Dec 19. 16(24):2385-94. 10.1016/j.cub.2006.10.023 PubMed 17174914.
Backbone
  Vector backbone: pBabe puro
  Backbone size w/o insert (bp): 5169
  Vector type: Mammalian Expression, Retroviral
Growth in bacteria
  Bacterial resistance: Ampicillin, 100 μg/mL
  Growth temperature: 37°C
  Growth strain: DH5alpha
  Copy number: Unknown
Gene/Insert
  Gene/Insert name: V-ral simian leukemia viral oncogene homolog B (alt name: RalB)
  Species: H. sapiens (human)
  Insert size (bp): 635
  Mutation: Q72L constitutively active, GTPase Deficient
  Entrez Gene: RALB
  Cloning method: Restriction Enzyme; 5′ cloning site BamHI (not destroyed); 3′ cloning site XhoI (unknown if destroyed)
  Sequencing primers: 5′ pBabe 5'
Terms and licenses: Academic/Nonprofit Terms; Industry Terms: Not Available to Industry
How to cite: pBabe puro RalB Q72L was a gift from Channing Der (Addgene plasmid # 19721 ; http://n2t.net/addgene:19721 ; RRID:Addgene_19721)
